>Addgene plasmid #224925 | pET11a-AldoA | addgene full sequence | sequence record 443144 | Addgene NGS Result
CCACTTCGGGCTCATGAGCGCTTGTTTCGGCGTGGGTATGGTGGCAGGCCCCGTGGCCGGGGGACTGTTG
GGCGCCATCTCCTTGCATGCACCATTCCTTGCGGCGGCGGTGCTCAACGGCCTCAACCTACTACTGGGCT
GCTTCCTAATGCAGGAGTCGCATAAGGGAGAGCGTCGAGATCCCGGACACCATCGAATGGCGCAAAACCT
TTCGCGGTATGGCATGATAGCGCCCGGAAGAGAGTCAATTCAGGGTGGTGAATGTGAAACCAGTAACGTT
ATACGATGTCGCAGAGTATGCCGGTGTCTCTTATCAGACCGTTTCCCGCGTGGTGAACCAGGCCAGCCAC
GTTTCTGCGAAAACGCGGGAAAAAGTGGAAGCGGCGATGGCGGAGCTGAATTACATTCCCAACCGCGTGG
CACAACAACTGGCGGGCAAACAGTCGTTGCTGATTGGCGTTGCCACCTCCAGTCTGGCCCTGCACGCGCC
GTCGCAAATTGTCGCGGCGATTAAATCTCGCGCCGATCAACTGGGTGCCAGCGTGGTGGTGTCGATGGTA
GAACGAAGCGGCGTCGAAGCCTGTAAAGCGGCGGTGCACAATCTTCTCGCGCAACGCGTCAGTGGGCTGA
TCATTAACTATCCGCTGGATGACCAGGATGCCATTGCTGTGGAAGCTGCCTGCACTAATGTTCCGGCGTT
ATTTCTTGATGTCTCTGACCAGACACCCATCAACAGTATTATTTTCTCCCATGAAGACGGTACGCGACTG
GGCGTGGAGCATCTGGTCGCATTGGGTCACCAGCAAATCGCGCTGTTAGCGGGCCCATTAAGTTCTGTCT
CGGCGCGTCTGCGTCTGGCTGGCTGGCATAAATATCTCACTCGCAATCAAATTCAGCCGATAGCGGAACG
GGAAGGCGACTGGAGTGCCATGTCCGGTTTTCAACAAACCATGCAAATGCTGAATGAGGGCATCGTTCCC
ACTGCGATGCTGGTTGCCAACGATCAGATGGCGCTGGGCGCAATGCGCGCCATTACCGAGTCCGGGCTGC
GCGTTGGTGCGGATATCTCGGTAGTGGGATACGACGATACCGAAGACAGCTCATGTTATATCCCGCCGTT
AACCACCATCAAACAGGATTTTCGCCTGCTGGGGCAAACCAGCGTGGACCGCTTGCTGCAACTCTCTCAG
GGCCAGGCGGTGAAGGGCAATCAGCTGTTGCCCGTCTCACTGGTGAAAAGAAAAACCACCCTGGCGCCCA
ATACGCAAACCGCCTCTCCCCGCGCGTTGGCCGATTCATTAATGCAGCTGGCACGACAGGTTTCCCGACT
GGAAAGCGGGCAGTGAGCGCAACGCAATTAATGTAAGTTAGCTCACTCATTAGGCACCGGGATCTCGACC
GATGCCCTTGAGAGCCTTCAACCCAGTCAGCTCCTTCCGGTGGGCGCGGGGCATGACTATCGTCGCCGCA
CTTATGACTGTCTTCTTTATCATGCAACTCGTAGGACAGGTGCCGGCAGCGCTCTGGGTCATTTTCGGCG
AGGACCGCTTTCGCTGGAGCGCGACGATGATCGGCCTGTCGCTTGCGGTATTCGGAATCTTGCACGCCCT
CGCTCAAGCCTTCGTCACTGGTCCCGCCACCAAACGTTTCGGCGAGAAGCAGGCCATTATCGCCGGCATG
GCGGCCGACGCGCTGGGCTACGTCTTGCTGGCGTTCGCGACGCGAGGCTGGATGGCCTTCCCCATTATGA
TTCTTCTCGCTTCCGGCGGCATCGGGATGCCCGCGTTGCAGGCCATGCTGTCCAGGCAGGTAGATGACGA
CCATCAGGGACAGCTTCAAGGATCGCTCGCGGCTCTTACCAGCCTAACTTCGATCATTGGACCGCTGATC
GTCACGGCGATTTATGCCGCCTCGGCGAGCACATGGAACGGGTTGGCATGGATTGTAGGCGCCGCCCTAT
ACCTTGTCTGCCTCCCCGCGTTGCGTCGCGGTGCATGGAGCCGGGCCACCTCGACCTGAATGGAAGCCGG
CGGCACCTCGCTAACGGATTCACCACTCCAAGAATTGGAGCCAATCAATTCTTGCGGAGAACTGTGAATG
CGCAAACCAACCCTTGGCAGAACATATCCATCGCGTCCGCCATCTCCAGCAGCCGCACGCGGCGCATCTC
GGGCAGCGTTGGGTCCTGGCCACGGGTGCGCATGATCGTGCTCCTGTCGTTGAGGACCCGGCTAGGCTGG
CGGGGTTGCCTTACTGGTTAGCAGAATGAATCACCGATACGCGAGCGAACGTGAAGCGACTGCTGCTGCA
AAACGTCTGCGACCTGAGCAACAACATGAATGGTCTTCGGTTTCCGTGTTTCGTAAAGTCTGGAAACGCG
GAAGTCAGCGCCCTGCACCATTATGTTCCGGATCTGCATCGCAGGATGCTGCTGGCTACCCTGTGGAACA
CCTACATCTGTATTAACGAAGCGCTGGCATTGACCCTGAGTGATTTTTCTCTGGTCCCGCCGCATCCATA
CCGCCAGTTGTTTACCCTCACAACGTTCCAGTAACCGGGCATGTTCATCATCAGTAACCCGTATCGTGAG
CATCCTCTCTCGTTTCATCGGTATCATTACCCCCATGAACAGAAATCCCCCTTACACGGAGGCATCAGTG
ACCAAACAGGAAAAAACCGCCCTTAACATGGCCCGCTTTATCAGAAGCCAGACATTAACGCTTCTGGAGA
AACTCAACGAGCTGGACGCGGATGAACAGGCAGACATCTGTGAATCGCTTCACGACCACGCTGATGAGCT
TTACCGCAGCTGCCTCGCGCGTTTCGGTGATGACGGTGAAAACCTCTGACACATGCAGCTCCCGGAGACG
GTCACAGCTTGTCTGTAAGCGGATGCCGGGAGCAGACAAGCCCGTCAGGGCGCGTCAGCGGGTGTTGGCG
GGTGTCGGGGCGCAGCCATGACCCAGTCACGTAGCGATAGCGGAGTGTATACTGGCTTAACTATGCGGCA
TCAGAGCAGATTGTACTGAGAGTGCACCATTGCGGTGTGAAATACCGCACAGATGCGTAAGGAGAAAATA
CCGCATCAGGCGCTCTTCCGCTTCCTCGCTCACTGACTCGCTGCGCTCGGTCGTTCGGCTGCGGCGAGCG
GTATCAGCTCACTCAAAGGCGGTAATACGGTTATCCACAGAATCAGGGGATAACGCAGGAAAGAACATGT
GAGCAAAAGGCCAGCAAAAGGCCAGGAACCGTAAAAAGGCCGCGTTGCTGGCGTTTTTCCATAGGCTCCG
CCCCCCTGACGAGCATCACAAAAATCGACGCTCAAGTCAGAGGTGGCGAAACCCGACAGGACTATAAAGA
TACCAGGCGTTTCCCCCTGGAAGCTCCCTCGTGCGCTCTCCTGTTCCGACCCTGCCGCTTACCGGATACC
TGTCCGCCTTTCTCCCTTCGGGAAGCGTGGCGCTTTCTCATAGCTCACGCTGTAGGTATCTCAGTTCGGT
GTAGGTCGTTCGCTCCAAGCTGGGCTGTGTGCACGAACCCCCCGTTCAGCCCGACCGCTGCGCCTTATCC
GGTAACTATCGTCTTGAGTCCAACCCGGTAAGACACGACTTATCGCCACTGGCAGCAGCCACTGGTAACA
GGATTAGCAGAGCGAGGTATGTAGGCGGTGCTACAGAGTTCTTGAAGTGGTGGCCTAACTACGGCTACAC
TAGAAGGACAGTATTTGGTATCTGCGCTCTGCTGAAGCCAGTTACCTTCGGAAAAAGAGTTGGTAGCTCT
TGATCCGGCAAACAAACCACCGCTGGTAGCGGTGGTTTTTTTGTTTGCAAGCAGCAGATTACGCGCAGAA
AAAAAGGATCTCAAGAAGATCCTTTGATCTTTTCTACGGGGTCTGACGCTCAGTGGAACGAAAACTCACG
TTAAGGGATTTTGGTCATGAGATTATCAAAAAGGATCTTCACCTAGATCCTTTTAAATTAAAAATGAAGT
TTTAAATCAATCTAAAGTATATATGAGTAAACTTGGTCTGACAGTTACCAATGCTTAATCAGTGAGGCAC
CTATCTCAGCGATCTGTCTATTTCGTTCATCCATAGTTGCCTGACTCCCCGTCGTGTAGATAACTACGAT
ACGGGAGGGCTTACCATCTGGCCCCAGTGCTGCAATGATACCGCGAGACCCACGCTCACCGGCTCCAGAT
TTATCAGCAATAAACCAGCCAGCCGGAAGGGCCGAGCGCAGAAGTGGTCCTGCAACTTTATCCGCCTCCA
TCCAGTCTATTAATTGTTGCCGGGAAGCTAGAGTAAGTAGTTCGCCAGTTAATAGTTTGCGCAACGTTGT
TGCCATTGCTGCAGGCATCGTGGTGTCACGCTCGTCGTTTGGTATGGCTTCATTCAGCTCCGGTTCCCAA
CGATCAAGGCGAGTTACATGATCCCCCATGTTGTGCAAAAAAGCGGTTAGCTCCTTCGGTCCTCCGATCG
TTGTCAGAAGTAAGTTGGCCGCAGTGTTATCACTCATGGTTATGGCAGCACTGCATAATTCTCTTACTGT
CATGCCATCCGTAAGATGCTTTTCTGTGACTGGTGAGTACTCAACCAAGTCATTCTGAGAATAGTGTATG
CGGCGACCGAGTTGCTCTTGCCCGGCGTCAACACGGGATAATACCGCGCCACATAGCAGAACTTTAAAAG
TGCTCATCATTGGAAAACGTTCTTCGGGGCGAAAACTCTCAAGGATCTTACCGCTGTTGAGATCCAGTTC
GATGTAACCCACTCGTGCACCCAACTGATCTTCAGCATCTTTTACTTTCACCAGCGTTTCTGGGTGAGCA
AAAACAGGAAGGCAAAATGCCGCAAAAAAGGGAATAAGGGCGACACGGAAATGTTGAATACTCATACTCT
TCCTTTTTCAATATTATTGAAGCATTTATCAGGGTTATTGTCTCATGAGCGGATACATATTTGAATGTAT
TTAGAAAAATAAACAAATAGGGGTTCCGCGCACATTTCCCCGAAAAGTGCCACCTGACGTCTAAGAAACC
ATTATTATCATGACATTAACCTATAAAAATAGGCGTATCACGAGGCCCTTTCGTCTTCAAGAATTCTCAT
GTTTGACAGCTTATCATCGATAAGCTTTAATGCGGTAGTTTATCACAGTTAAATTGCTAACGCAGTCAGG
CACCGTGTATGAAATCTAACAATGCGCTCATCGTCATCCTCGGCACCGTCACCCTGGATGCTGTAGGCAT
AGGCTTGGTTATGCCGGTACTGCCGGGCCTCTTGCGGGATATCCGGATATAGTTCCTCCTTTCAGCAAAA
AACCCCTCAAGACCCGTTTAGAGGCCCCAAGGGGTTATGCTAGTTATTGCTCAGCGGTGGCAGCAGCCAA
CTCAGCTTCCTTTCGGGCTTTGTTAGCAGCCGGATCCTTAATAGGCGTGGTTAGAGACGAAGAGGGACTC
GCTGGCAGCAGCCCCAGCCTGACCGCTCGGAGTGTACTTTCCTTGACAGGCAAGGCTGTTGGCCAGGGCT
CGCTTGACATACTCCTCCTGCGCAGCCTTCAGGTTCTCCTTCTTCCCGCCCCAGGCCTTCAGGGCAGAGG
CCTGCAGGGCTCGGCCGTAGGAGAAGGTCAGGGCCCAGGGCTTCAGCAGGGGGCACTTGTTAATGGCATT
GAGGTTGATGGACGCCTCCTCCTCACTCTGGCCTCCAGACAGGAAGGTGATCCCAGTGACAGCGGGGGGC
ACTGTGCGGCGCAGCGCTGTGACGGTCGCCATGGCAATCTCCTCATGAGAAAACTTCTGAGTGCAAGCAT
GGCCTGGGGTGACCATGTTGGGCTTCAGCAAGGTGCCTTCCAGGTAGATGTGGTGGTCACTCAGAGCCTT
GTAGACAGCAGCCAGCACCTTCTCGGTCACATACTGGCAGCGCTTCAAGTCATGGTCCCCATCAGGGAGG
ATCTCAGGCTCCACGATGGGCACAATGCCATTCTGCTGGCAGATACTGGCATAACGGGCCAGAACATTGG
CATTTTCCATGATGGCGAGGGCTGAGGGGGTGTGTTCCCCAATCTTCAGCACACAACGCCACTTGGCGAA
GTCAGCTCCGTCCTTCTTGTACTGGGCACAGCGCTCAGACAGCCCATCCAACCCTTGGGTGGTAGTCTCG
CCATTTGTCCCTGCCAGGGGGACCACGCCCTTGTCTACCTTGATGCCCACAACACCGCCCTTGGATTTGA
TAACTTGGGGGAAGGGACGCCCATCATCCGCCTTCTGGTAGAGTGTCTCATGGAAGAGGATGACACCCCC
AATGCAGGGGTTCACGCGGTCGTCAGCTGTCAGCAGCAGCTGGCGGTAGAAGCGCCGGTTCTCCTCGGTG
TTCTCGGTGCCAATGGACTGCAGCCGCTTGGCAATGCTCCCAGTGGACTCATCTGCAGCCAGGATGCCCT
TGCCAGGTGCCACGATGCGGTGAGCGATGTCAGACAGCTCCTTCTTCTGCTCCGGGGTCAGTGCTGGATA
TTGGTAGGGCATATGTATATCTCCTTCTTAAAGTTAAACAAAATTATTTCTAGAGGGGAATTGTTATCCG
CTCACAATTCCCCTATAGTGAGTCGTATTAATTTCGCGGGATCGAGATCTCGATCCTCTACGCCGGACGC
ATCGTGGCCGGCATCACCGGCGCCACAGGTGCGGTTGCTGGCGCCTATATCGCCGACATCACCGATGGGG
AAGATCGGGCTCG
Features (pLannotate 1.2.2; 19 found; start..end, strand, type, name):
    186..263     +  promoter       lacI promoter: lacI
    264..1346    +  CDS            lacI: lac repressor; lacI; The lac repressor binds to the lac operator to inhibit transcription in E. coli. This inhibition can be relieved by adding lactose or isopropyl-β-D-thiogalactopyranoside (IPTG).
   1359..1380    +  protein_bind   CAP binding site: CAP binding activates transcription in the presence of cAMP. E. coli catabolite activator protein
   1395..2019    +  CDS            TcR (fragment): tetracycline efflux protein; tet; confers resistance to tetracycline
   2261..2641    -  CDS            YPB1_ECOLX: Protein predicted: Swiss-Prot protein existence level 4. From Escherichia coli.
   2658..2849    +  CDS            rop: Rop protein, which maintains plasmids at low copy number; rop
   2951..3090    +  misc_feature   bom: basis of mobility region from pBR322
   3276..3864    -  rep_origin     ori: high-copy-number ColE1/pMB1/pBR322/pUC origin of replication
   4035..4895    -  CDS            AmpR: β-lactamase; bla; confers resistance to ampicillin, carbenicillin, and related antibiotics
   4896..5000    -  promoter       AmpR promoter: bla
   5113..5141    +  promoter       tet promoter: E. coli promoter for tetracycline efflux protein gene
   5189..5293    +  CDS            TcR (fragment): tetracycline efflux protein; tet; confers resistance to tetracycline
   5316..5363    -  terminator     T7 terminator: transcription terminator for bacteriophage T7 RNA polymerase
   5371..5420    -  CDS            SET1 (fragment): solubility-enhancement tag derived from T7 phage gene 10B
   5431..6522    -  CDS            ALDOA: ALDOA_HUMAN - Also known as ALDA. Experimental evidence at protein level: Swiss-Prot protein existence level 1. Plays a key role in glycolysis and gluconeogenesis. In addition, may also function as scaffolding protein (By similarity). From Homo sapiens (Human).
   6530..6552    -  RBS            RBS: efficient ribosome binding site from bacteriophage T7 gene 10 (Olins and Rangwala, 1989)
   6567..6591    -  protein_bind   lac operator: The lac repressor binds to the lac operator to inhibit transcription in E. coli. This inhibition can be relieved by adding lactose or isopropyl-β-D-thiogalactopyranoside (IPTG). lac repressor encoded by lacI
   6592..6610    -  promoter       T7 promoter: promoter for bacteriophage T7 RNA polymerase
   6632..178     +  CDS            TcR (fragment) (across the origin): tetracycline efflux protein; tet; confers resistance to tetracycline
