[The description below was written by a language model from this plasmid's Addgene catalogue record and pLannotate feature annotations shown in this document.]
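Description:
pET11a-AldoA is a bacterial expression plasmid built on the Novagen pET11a backbone for IPTG-inducible production of human fructose-bisphosphate aldolase A (ALDOA) in E. coli. The 6.7 kb plasmid replicates from a pBR322/ColE1-type origin and retains the neighbouring rop gene and bom region. The catalogue lists it as high copy, although rop normally acts to moderate copy number. Selection is by ampicillin through the β-lactamase gene and its native promoter. Several annotated tetracycline-resistance fragments and a tet promoter are non-functional remnants of the pBR322 ancestry, interrupted by the expression cassette.

The 1,092 bp ALDOA coding sequence was inserted between NdeI and BamHI sites, both preserved. This places its start codon directly downstream of the efficient T7 gene 10 ribosome binding site. Transcription is driven by a T7 promoter immediately followed by a lac operator (the T7lac arrangement) and ends at the T7 terminator. The plasmid also carries lacI with its own promoter, so the encoded repressor occupies the operator and keeps basal expression low until IPTG is added. Expression requires a host that supplies T7 RNA polymerase. The record names only a cloning strain for propagation, not an expression strain. No affinity or epitope tag is recorded. A short fragment resembling a T7 gene 10-derived tag is annotated between the insert and the terminator, but it appears to be residual vector sequence downstream of the insert rather than a deliberate fusion. The construct supplies recombinant aldolase A, and the associated publication concerns how amino-acid substitutions at a rheostat position shift the enzyme's conformational population.
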