Addgene plasmid #224925: pET11a-AldoA
Purpose: Inducible expression of human aldolase A
Depositing lab: Liskin Swint-Kruse. Depositing organization: University of Kansas Medical Center. Publication: Substitutions at a rheostat position in human aldolase A cause a shift in the conformational population. Fenton KD, Meneely KM, Wu T, Martin TA, Swint-Kruse L, Fenton AW, Lamb AL. Protein Sci. 2022 Feb;31(2):357-370. doi: 10.1002/pro.4222. Epub 2021 Nov 12. PubMed 34734672.
Backbone
  Vector backbone: pET11a
  Backbone manufacturer: Novagen
  Backbone size w/o insert (bp): 5641
  Total vector size (bp): 6733
  Vector type: Bacterial Expression
Growth in bacteria
  Bacterial resistance: Ampicillin, 100 μg/mL
  Growth temperature: 37°C
  Growth strain: DH5alpha
  Copy number: High Copy
Gene/Insert
  Gene/Insert name: Aldolase A (alt names: Fructose-bisphosphate aldolase A; AldoA)
  Species: H. sapiens (human)
  Insert size (bp): 1092
  Entrez Gene: ALDOA (a.k.a. ALDA, GSD12, HEL-S-87p)
  Promoter: T7
  Cloning method: Restriction Enzyme; 5′ cloning site NdeI (not destroyed); 3′ cloning site BamHI (not destroyed)
  Sequencing primers: 5′ TAATACGACTCACTATAGGG; 3′ GCTAGTTATTGCTCAGCGG
Terms and licenses: Academic/Nonprofit Terms; Industry Terms: Not Available to Industry
How to cite: pET11a-AldoA was a gift from Liskin Swint-Kruse (Addgene plasmid # 224925 ; http://n2t.net/addgene:224925 ; RRID:Addgene_224925)
